>Addgene plasmid #23458 | pDONR223-SCYL2 | depositor partial sequence | sequence record 11128 | Author sequence, M13pUC-fwd
ATCGATTTATTTTGACTGATAGTGACCTGTTCGTTGCAACAAATTGATGAGCAATGCTTTTTTATAATGC
CAACTTTGTACAAAAAAGTTGGCACCATGGAGTCCATGCTTAATAAATTGAAGAGTACTGTTACAAAAGT
AACAGCTGATGTCACTAGTGCTGTAATGGGAAATCCTGTCACTAGAGAATTTGATGTTGGTCGACACATT
GCCAGTGGTGGCAATGGGCTAGCTTGGAAGATTTTTAATGGCACAAAAAAGTCAACAAAGCAGGAAGTGG
CAGTTTTTGTCTTTGATAAAAAACTGATTGACAAGTATCAAAAATTTGAAAAGGATCAAATCATTGATTC
TCTAAAACGAGGAGTCCAACAGTTAACTCGGCTTCGACACCCTCGACTTCTTACTGTCCAGCATCCTTTA
GAAGAATCCAGGGATTGCTTGGCATTTTGTACAGAACCAGTTTTTGCCAGTTTAGCCAATGTTCTTGGTA
ACTGGGAAAATCTACCTTCCCCTATATCTCCAGACATTAAGGATTATAAACTTTATGATGTAGAAACCAA
ATATGGTTTGCTTCAGGTTTCTGAAGGATTGTCATTCTTGCATAGCAGTGTGAAAATGGTGCATGGAAAT
ATCACTCCTGAAAATATAATTTTGAATAAAAGTGGAGCCTGGAAAATAATGGGTTTTGATTTTTGTGTAT
CATCAACCAATCCTTCTGAACAAGAGCCTAAATTTCCTTGTAAAGAATGGGACCCAAATTTACCTTCATT
GTGTCTTCCAAATCCTGAATATTTGGCTCCTGAATACATACTTTCTGTGAGCTGTGAAACAGCCAGTGAT
ATGTATTCTTTAGGAACTGTTATGTATGCTGTATTTAATA
