>Addgene plasmid #23458 | pDONR223-SCYL2 | addgene partial sequence | sequence record 29351 | 23458 with M13pUC-fwd
GCTCGGGCCCAATAATGATTTTATTTTGACTGATAGTGACCTGTTCGTTGCAACAAATTGATGAGCAATG
CTTTTTTATAATGCCAACTTTGTACAAAAAAGTTGGCACCATGGAGTCCATGCTTAATAAATTGAAGAGT
ACTGTTACAAAAGTAACAGCTGATGTCACTAGTGCTGTAATGGGAAATCCTGTCACTAGAGAATTTGATG
TTGGTCGACACATTGCCAGTGGTGGCAATGGGCTAGCTTGGAAGATTTTTAATGGCACAAAAAAGTCAAC
AAAGCAGGAAGTGGCAGTTTTTGTCTTTGATAAAAAACTGATTGACAAGTATCAAAAATTTGAAAAGGAT
CAAATCATTGATTCTCTAAAACGAGGAGTCCAACAGTTAACTCGGCTTCGACACCCTCGACTTCTTACTG
TCCAGCATCCTTTAGAAGAATCCAGGGATTGCTTGGCATTTTGTACAGAACCAGTTTTTGCCAGTTTAGC
CAATGTTCTTGGTAACTGGGAAAATCTACCTTCCCCTATATCTCCAGACATTAAGGATTATAAACTTTAT
GATGTAGAAACCAAATATGGTTTGCTTCAGGTTTCTGAAGGATTGTCATTCTTGCATAGCAGTGTGAAAA
TGG
