>Addgene plasmid #23458 | pDONR223-SCYL2 | depositor partial sequence | sequence record 46799 | Author sequence, M13-rev
GGGGGGGAATCAGCCTGGATGGCAATAATGATTTTATTTTGACTGATAGTGACCTGTTCGTTGCAACAAA
TTGATAAGCAATGCTTTCTTATAATGCCAACTTTGTACAAGAAAGTTGGCAACCCAAAAAGATCTTTTAA
ATCATTGCTAGCTGAACTGCTATTGGTCATAGTAGTTGGTGGCTGTGCAAAGTTCTGTGGGTTAAAGAAA
GGATTACCCTGCATACCAAAAGCAGATTGTCCTATCACGTTCATCTGTGTCCCCATTACTGAACTGCCCA
TAGTTGGAGAACCTTGAGGAGGTACAAACTGATTAAGCCACTGATTTGGTTTCTGTTGTGATAACTGGTT
CATGCTAACTTTGGGTTTCTGAGGGCCAAAGAGATTATTAAGGGCAGACATATCTGTGGGTCTTTGTTGG
GTCTGCTTTGCACCAGCAGGAGGAACACTCAAAGCATTGAAGTTTGGCAAAGTGGGAGGTGTTCCCAGAG
TCATCTTGGTCACTCCAACTGTGCTTGGACTACTGTAGAAGTTCTGGTTTGTATTAACGGGCATGTTGAA
TCCTGAAGTCTGAAAGCCCATATTGGCATTTAGGCCATTTGTCAAATTTCTCTTTGTATTATCAGTTGGT
GTAGAAAACATCATACCAATGCCCATGGAAGGAACAGAAGTGAAAGTACTTGAAGCAGAAGATTTAGGGG
TACTAACAGAAAGGCTGGTCAAGGATGACATATTATCCATCAAT
