[The description below was written by a language model from this plasmid's Addgene catalogue record.]
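Description:
pDONR223-SCYL2 is a Gateway entry-type clone built on the Invitrogen pDONR223 donor backbone (about 5 kb without insert) and carrying the human SCYL2 open reading frame, an insert of roughly 2.8 kb. SCYL2 is also known as CVAK104, and was earlier annotated as hypothetical protein FLJ10074. The plasmid is a bacterial propagation and shuttle vector only. It is maintained at high copy in standard E. coli cloning strains such as DH5alpha and is selected with spectinomycin. The record includes no feature table, so individual elements such as the origin of replication and the exact recombination sites are not itemised. As the product of Gateway cloning into a donor vector, the ORF would be expected to sit between att recombination sites, and M13 forward and reverse primer sites flanking the insert are listed for sequence verification.

The ORF has no stop codon. This "open" configuration allows the coding sequence to be moved by Gateway recombination into a destination vector that supplies a C-terminal epitope tag of choice along with the stop codon. The record states no promoter for expression in mammalian cells, and the depositors explicitly warn against transfecting this plasmid directly. Instead, they point to a companion set of four lentiviral destination vectors (pLX301 to pLX304), obtained separately, for expressing the ORF in mammalian cells. The clone belongs to an ORF kit, and the associated publication concerns resistance to RAF inhibition through reactivation of the MAP kinase pathway. The plasmid therefore serves as a source clone for building tagged SCYL2 expression constructs for functional studies.
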