Addgene plasmid #23458: pDONR223-SCYL2
Depositing lab: William Hahn & David Root. Depositing organization: Dana-Farber Cancer Institute. Publication: COT drives resistance to RAF inhibition through MAP kinase pathway reactivation. Johannessen CM, Boehm JS, Kim SY, Thomas SR, Wardwell L, Johnson LA, Emery CM, Stransky N, Cogdill AP, Barretina J, Caponigro G, Hieronymus H, Murray RR, Salehi-Ashtiani K, Hill DE, Vidal M, Zhao JJ, Yang X, Alkan O, Kim S, Harris JL, Wilson CJ, Myer VE, Finan PM, Root DE, Roberts TM, Golub T, Flaherty KT, Dummer R, Weber BL, Sellers WR, Schlegel R, Wargo JA, Hahn WC, Garraway LA. Nature. 2010 Dec 16;468(7326):968-72. doi: 10.1038/nature09627 PubMed 21107320.
Backbone
  Vector backbone: pDONR223
  Backbone manufacturer: Invitrogen
  Backbone size w/o insert (bp): 5005
  Vector type: Gateway Donor vector
Growth in bacteria
  Bacterial resistance: Spectinomycin, 50 μg/mL
  Growth temperature: 37°C
  Growth strain: DH5alpha
  Copy number: High Copy
Gene/Insert
  Gene/Insert name: SCYL2 (alt name: hypothetical protein FLJ10074)
  Species: H. sapiens (human)
  Insert size (bp): 2790
  Entrez Gene: SCYL2 (a.k.a. AMC4, AMCNACC, CVAK104)
  Cloning method: Gateway Cloning
  Sequencing primers: 5′ M13pUC-fwd; 3′ M13rev
Terms and licenses: Academic/Nonprofit Terms; Industry Terms: Not Available to Industry
Depositor comments: The ORF has no Stop codon. This design enables easy recombination into a destination vector to add an epitope tag of choice and Stop codon to the ORF. Do NOT use this plasmid directly for transfections. A set of 4 custom lentiviral vectors is available ( pLX301 (http://www.addgene.org/25895/) , pLX302 (http://www.addgene.org/25896/) , pLX303 (http://www.addgene.org/25897/) , pLX304 (http://www.addgene.org/25890/) ) to be used to express these ORFs in mammalian cells. These plasmids are not included in the kit and must be ordered separately.
How to cite: pDONR223-SCYL2 was a gift from William Hahn & David Root (Addgene plasmid # 23458 ; http://n2t.net/addgene:23458 ; RRID:Addgene_23458)
